>Addgene plasmid #229506 | p11_AaC60αβ/C20 | addgene full sequence | sequence record 456756 | Addgene NGS Result
TTCTTGAAGACGAAAGGGCCTCGTGATACGCCTATTTTTATAGGTTAATGTCATGATAATAATGGTTTCT
TAGACGTCAGGTGGCACTTTTCGGGGAAATGTGCGCGGAACCCCTATTTGTTTATTTTTCTAAATACATT
CAAATATGTATCCGCTCATGAGACAATAACCCTGATAAATGCTTCAATAATATTGAAAAAGGAAGAGTAT
GAGTATTCAACATTTCCGTGTCGCCCTTATTCCCTTTTTTGCGGCATTTTGCCTTCCTGTTTTTGCTCAC
CCAGAAACGCTGGTGAAAGTAAAAGATGCTGAAGATCAGTTGGGTGCACGAGTGGGTTACATCGAACTGG
ATCTCAACAGCGGTAAGATCCTTGAGAGTTTTCGCCCCGAAGAACGTTTTCCAATGATGAGCACTTTTAA
AGTTCTGCTATGTGGCGCGGTATTATCCCGTGTTGACGCCGGGCAAGAGCAACTCGGTCGCCGCATACAC
TATTCTCAGAATGACTTGGTTGAGTACTCACCAGTCACAGAAAAGCATCTTACGGATGGCATGACAGTAA
GAGAATTATGCAGTGCTGCCATAACCATGAGTGATAACACTGCGGCCAACTTACTTCTGACAACGATCGG
AGGACCGAAGGAGCTAACCGCTTTTTTGCACAACATGGGGGATCATGTAACTCGCCTTGATCGTTGGGAA
CCGGAGCTGAATGAAGCCATACCAAACGACGAGCGTGACACCACGATGCCTGCAGCAATGGCAACAACGT
TGCGCAAACTATTAACTGGCGAACTACTTACTCTAGCTTCCCGGCAACAATTAATAGACTGGATGGAGGC
GGATAAAGTTGCAGGACCACTTCTGCGCTCGGCCCTTCCGGCTGGCTGGTTTATTGCTGATAAATCTGGA
GCCGGTGAGCGTGGGTCTCGCGGTATCATTGCAGCACTGGGGCCAGATGGTAAGCCCTCCCGTATCGTAG
TTATCTACACGACGGGGAGTCAGGCAACTATGGATGAACGAAATAGACAGATCGCTGAGATAGGTGCCTC
ACTGATTAAGCATTGGTAACTGTCAGACCAAGTTTACTCATATATACTTTAGATTGATTTAAAACTTCAT
TTTTAATTTAAAAGGATCTAGGTGAAGATCCTTTTTGATAATCTCATGACCAAAATCCCTTAACGTGAGT
TTTCGTTCCACTGAGCGTCAGACCCCGTAGAAAAGATCAAAGGATCTTCTTGAGATCCTTTTTTTCTGCG
CGTAATCTGCTGCTTGCAAACAAAAAAACCACCGCTACCAGCGGTGGTTTGTTTGCCGGATCAAGAGCTA
CCAACTCTTTTTCCGAAGGTAACTGGCTTCAGCAGAGCGCAGATACCAAATACTGTCCTTCTAGTGTAGC
CGTAGTTAGGCCACCACTTCAAGAACTCTGTAGCACCGCCTACATACCTCGCTCTGCTAATCCTGTTACC
AGTGGCTGCTGCCAGTGGCGATAAGTCGTGTCTTACCGGGTTGGACTCAAGACGATAGTTACCGGATAAG
GCGCAGCGGTCGGGCTGAACGGGGGGTTCGTGCACACAGCCCAGCTTGGAGCGAACGACCTACACCGAAC
TGAGATACCTACAGCGTGAGCTATGAGAAAGCGCCACGCTTCCCGAAGGGAGAAAGGCGGACAGGTATCC
GGTAAGCGGCAGGGTCGGAACAGGAGAGCGCACGAGGGAGCTTCCAGGGGGAAACGCCTGGTATCTTTAT
AGTCCTGTCGGGTTTCGCCACCTCTGACTTGAGCGTCGATTTTTGTGATGCTCGTCAGGGGGGCGGAGCC
TATGGAAAAACGCCAGCAACGCGGCCTTTTTACGGTTCCTGGCCTTTTGCTGGCCTTTTGCTCACATGTT
CTTTCCTGCGTTATCCCCTGATTCTGTGGATAACCGTATTACCGCCTTTGAGTGAGCTGATACCGCTCGC
CGCAGCCGAACGACCGAGCGCAGCGAGTCAGTGAGCGAGGAAGCGGAAGAGCGCCTGATGCGGTATTTTC
TCCTTACGCATCTGTGCGGTATTTCACACCGCAATGGTGCACTCTCAGTACAATCTGCTCTGATGCCGCA
TAGTTAAGCCAGTATACACTCCGCTATCGCTACGTGACTGGGTCATGGCTGCGCCCCGACACCCGCCAAC
ACCCGCTGACGCGCCCTGACGGGCTTGTCTGCTCCCGGCATCCGCTTACAGACAAGCTGTGACCGTCTCC
GGGAGCTGCATGTGTCAGAGGTTTTCACCGTCATCACCGAAACGCGCGAGGCAGCTGCGGTAAAGCTCAT
CAGCGTGGTCGTGAAGCGATTCACAGATGTCTGCCTGTTCATCCGCGTCCAGCTCGTTGAGTTTCTCCAG
AAGCGTTAATGTCTGGCTTCTGATAAAGCGGGCCATGTTAAGGGCGGTTTTTTCCTGTTTGGTCACTGAT
GCCTCCGTGTAAGGGGGATTTCTGTTCATGGGGGTAATGATACCGATGAAACGAGAGAGGATGCTCACGA
TACGGGTTACTGATGATGAACATGCCCGGTTACTGGAACGTTGTGAGGGTAAACAACTGGCGGTATGGAT
GCGGCGGGACCAGAGAAAAATCACTCAGGGTCAATGCCAGCGCTTCGTTAATACAGATGTAGGTGTTCCA
CAGGGTAGCCAGCAGCATCCTGCGATGCAGATCCGGAACATAATGGTGCAGGGCGCTGACTTCCGCGTTT
CCAGACTTTACGAAACACGGAAACCGAAGACCATTCATGTTGTTGCTCAGGTCGCAGACGTTTTGCAGCA
GCAGTCGCTTCACGTTCGCTCGCGTATCGGTGATTCATTCTGCTAACCAGTAAGGCAACCCCGCCAGCCT
AGCCGGGTCCTCAACGACAGGAGCACGATCATGCGCACCCGTGGCCAGGACCCAACGCTGCCCGAGATGC
GCCGCGTGCGGCTGCTGGAGATGGCGGACGCGATGGATATGTTCTGCCAAGGGTTGGTTTGCGCATTCAC
AGTTCTCCGCAAGAATTGATTGGCTCCAATTCTTGGAGTGGTGAATCCGTTAGCGAGGTGCCGCCGGCTT
CCATTCAGGTCGAGGTGGCCCGGCTCCATGCACCGCGACGCAACGCGGGGAGGCAGACAAGGTATAGGGC
GGCGCCTACAATCCATGCCAACCCGTTCCATGTGCTCGCCGAGGCGGCATAAATCGCCGTGACGATCAGC
GGTCCAATGATCGAAGTTAGGCTGGTAAGAGCCGCGAGCGATCCTTGAAGCTGTCCCTGATGGTCGTCAT
CTACCTGCCTGGACAGCATGGCCTGCAACGCGGGCATCCCGATGCCGCCGGAAGCGAGAAGAATCATAAT
GGGGAAGGCCATCCAGCCTCGCGTCGCGAACGCCAGCAAGACGTAGCCCAGCGCGTCGGCCGCCATGCCG
GCGATAATGGCCTGCTTCTCGCCGAAACGTTTGGTGGCGGGACCAGTGACGAAGGCTTGAGCGAGGGCGT
GCAAGATTCCGAATACCGCAAGCGACAGGCCGATCATCGTCGCGCTCCAGCGAAAGCGGTCCTCGCCGAA
AATGACCCAGAGCGCTGCCGGCACCTGTCCTACGAGTTGCATGATAAAGAAGACAGTCATAAGTGCGGCG
ACGATAGTCATGCCCCGCGCCCACCGGAAGGAGCTGACTGGGTTGAAGGCTCTCAAGGGCATCGGTCGAG
ATCCCGGTGCCTAATGAGTGAGCTAACTTACATTAATTGCGTTGCGCTCACTGCCCGCTTTCCAGTCGGG
AAACCTGTCGTGCCAGCTGCATTAATGAATCGGCCAACGCGCGGGGAGAGGCGGTTTGCGTATTGGGCGC
CAGGGTGGTTTTTCTTTTCACCAGTGAGACGGGCAACAGCTGATTGCCCTTCACCGCCTGGCCCTGAGAG
AGTTGCAGCAAGCGGTCCACGCTGGTTTGCCCCAGCAGGCGAAAATCCTGTTTGATGGTGGTTAACGGCG
GGATATAACATGAGCTGTCTTCGGTATCGTCGTATCCCACTACCGAGATATCCGCACCAACGCGCAGCCC
GGACTCGGTAATGGCGCGCATTGCGCCCAGCGCCATCTGATCGTTGGCAACCAGCATCGCAGTGGGAACG
ATGCCCTCATTCAGCATTTGCATGGTTTGTTGAAAACCGGACATGGCACTCCAGTCGCCTTCCCGTTCCG
CTATCGGCTGAATTTGATTGCGAGTGAGATATTTATGCCAGCCAGCCAGACGCAGACGCGCCGAGACAGA
ACTTAATGGGCCCGCTAACAGCGCGATTTGCTGGTGACCCAATGCGACCAGATGCTCCACGCCCAGTCGC
GTACCGTCTTCATGGGAGAAAATAATACTGTTGATGGGTGTCTGGTCAGAGACATCAAGAAATAACGCCG
GAACATTAGTGCAGGCAGCTTCCACAGCAATGGCATCCTGGTCATCCAGCGGATAGTTAATGATCAGCCC
ACTGACGCGTTGCGCGAGAAGATTGTGCACCGCCGCTTTACAGGCTTCGACGCCGCTTCGTTCTACCATC
GACACCACCACGCTGGCACCCAGTTGATCGGCGCGAGATTTAATCGCCGCGACAATTTGCGACGGCGCGT
GCAGGGCCAGACTGGAGGTGGCAACGCCAATCAGCAACGACTGTTTGCCCGCCAGTTGTTGTGCCACGCG
GTTGGGAATGTAATTCAGCTCCGCCATCGCCGCTTCCACTTTTTCCCGCGTTTTCGCAGAAACGTGGCTG
GCCTGGTTCACCACGCGGGAAACGGTCTGATAAGAGACACCGGCATACTCTGCGACATCGTATAACGTTA
CTGGTTTCACATTCACCACCCTGAATTGACTCTCTTCCGGGCGCTATCATGCCATACCGCGAAAGGTTTT
GCGCCATTCGATGGTGTCCGGGATCTCGACGCTCTCCCTTATGCGACTCCTGCATTAGGAAGCAGCCCAG
TAGTAGGTTGAGGCCGTTGAGCACCGCCGCCGCAAGGAATGGTGCATGCAAGGAGATGGCGCCCAACAGT
CCCCCGGCCACGGGGCCTGCCACCATACCCACGCCGAAACAAGCGCTCATGAGCCCGAAGTGGCGAGCCC
GATCTTCCCCATCGGTGATGTCGGCGATATAGGCGCCAGCAACCGCACCTGTGGCGCCGGTGATGCCGGC
CACGATGCGTCCGGCGTAGAGGATCGAGATCTCGATCCCGCGAAATTAATACGACTCACTATAGGGGAAT
TGTGAGCGGATAACAATTCCGGAACATTCCCTCTAGAATAATTTTGTTTAACTTTAAGAAGGAGATATAC
ATATGCAGGCCAAGGACATCAGTTTCGATGGCAAGTCGCGGGCTGCGCTGCAGGCAGGGATTGACAAGCT
CGCTGACGCCGTCGCGGTGACCTTAGGTCCACGGGGCAGGAACGTGGTGCTGGATGAGTTCGGCACCCCC
AAGGTCATCAACGATGGCGTCACCATTGCCCGGGCCATCGAGCTTCCCGACGCCATGGAGAACGCAGGAG
CTGCCCTTATCCGCGAGGTGGCTAGTAAGACAAATGATTCTGCTGGGGACGGTACCACAACAGCATGCGT
GTTGGCCCGCGAGCTCATCAGGTTCGGTTTGTTGAATGTTACCTCTGGTGCCAGCCCTGTTGCTATCAAG
AAGGGGATAGACAAGACTGTGACCGCGCTGGTGAAGAAGCTTGCAGAGAAGGCGCGGCCTGTGCAGGGTC
GGGAGGATATCAAAGCCATTGCTGCCATTTCGGCCGGAAATGATGACTTCGTTGGGACCATGATTGCTGA
TGCTATTGACAAGGTGGGCTCTGATGGGGTGCTTTCTATCGAGTCATCCTCCTCTTTTGAGACGACGGTG
GAGGTGGAGGAGGGTATGGAGATTGACAGGGGTTACATCTCCCCTCAGTTTGTCACCAACCCAGAAAAGT
TGCTGGTTGAGTTCGAGAATGCGAGAGTGCTTGTCACTGACCAGAAGATCACCACCATCAAGGACATCAT
TCCAGTTTTGGAGAAGACCACGCAGCTCAGTGTGCCTCTCCTCATCATCGCGGAGGATGTTTCCGGAGAA
GCGCTAGCAACCTTGGTGGTCAATAAGCTGCGAGGGGTTCTGCAAGTTGCTGCTATCAAGGCTCCAGGGT
TCGGAGAGCGCCGCAAGGCTTTGCTTCAAGATATTGCCATCGTAACAGGTGCAGAGTTTCTGGCCAGTGA
CCTTGGCATGAAGGTGGAGAATACTAGCAGTGACCAGCTTGGTATTGCTAGGAAGATCGTCATCAGCAAC
GGCAGTACAACTATCATTGCAGATGCTGCCACCAAGGACGAGATTCAGGCTCGTGTTGCCCAGATCAAGA
AGGAGCTGGCAGAGACTGACTCCGTGTACGATTCAGAGAAGTTGTCGGAGCGAATTGCAAAGCTGTCAGG
TGGTGTTGCTGTCATTAAGGTTGGAGCTGCCACTGAGACAGAGCTTGAGGACAGGAAGTTGAGAATTGAG
GACGCGAAGAATGCCACTTTTGCAGCGATTGAGGAAGGCATTGTGCCCGGAGGAGGTGCTGCCATGGTGC
ATCTGTCTGCCTTTGTTCCGGAGATCAAGGCAGGGATTGAAGATCCTGAAGAGAAGCTTGGGTCTGACAT
TGTCCAGAAGGCTCTCCTCTCCCCAGCGTCTATTATTGCCAGCAATTCGGGTGTGGAAGGTGCAGTGGTA
ATTGAGAAAATTTTGAGCAGTGACTGGGAATTTGGGTACAATGCTATGACTGATAAGTATGAGAACCTTC
TGGAAACTGGCGTGATTGACCCAGCTAAGGTTACAAGATGTGCCCTGCAAAATGCTGCCTCTGTTGCTGG
TATGGTGCTGACAACACAGGCCATAGTGGTTGAAAAGATCAAGAAGAAGCAGCCCGCAGTTCCACAAGTC
CCGGGGATGAGCATGTAGGCTAGAAATAATTTTGTTTAACTTTAAGAAGGAGATATACATATGACTCGGG
CTGCCAAGGAGTTGTACTTCAACAAGGATGGGTCCGCGACGAAGAAGTTGCAGGCTGGTGTGGACAAGTT
GGCCAACTTGGTTGGAGTCACGTTGGGACCTAAGGGGCGGAATGTGGTGCTGGAGAGCAAGTATGGCTCT
CCCAAGATTGTCAACGATGGTGTGACCGTGGCCAAGGAGGTTGAGCTGGAGGACCCAGTTGAGAACATTG
GAGCTAAGCTTGTGAGACAGGCTGCTGCTAAGACTAATGACTTGGCTGGAGACGGAACTACCACTTCCGT
GGTGCTTGCGCAAGGGCTGATTGCGGAGGGTGTTAAGGTTGTTGCAGCTGGTGCCAATCCTATCCAGATC
ACCCGTGGTATTGAAAAGACGGTAGCGGCTCTTGTTCAGGAGCTAAAGAACATTGCCAAGGATGTCGAGG
ATAGCGAGCTGGCAGATGTTGCCGCAGTGAGTGCAGGGAACAATGAGGAAGTCGGTCTTATGATTGCCGA
GGCCATGAGCAAAGTTGGAAGGAAGGGTGTTGTTACCCTCGAGGAAGGGAAGAGTGCCGAGAACAATCTG
TATGTGGTTGAGGGTATGCAGTTTGACAGAGGTTACATTTCTCCGTATTTTGTAACGGACTCAGAGAAAA
TGTCTGTCGAGTATGACAACTGCAAGCTCCTCATTGTGGACAAGAAAATTTCAACAGCCAGGGACATGAT
CGGAATTCTAGAAGATGCCATTCGGGGTGGGTACCCACTTCTCATCATTGCTGAAGACATTGAGCAAGAA
GCCCTGGCCACTTTGGTGGTTAACAAGCTACGAGGCGCACTGAAGGTGGCTGCTCTCAAAGCCCCTGGTT
TCGGGGAGCGGAAGTCGCAGTACTTGGACGACATTGCGTGCTTGACTGGAGGAACTGTGGTTAGAGATGA
AGTGGGTTTGTCTTTGGACAAGGTAGGCAGGGAGGTTCTTGGGACCGCTGCCAAGGTGGAAATCACGAAG
GATGCTACCACAATAGTCGGTGATGGAAGCACCCAAGATGTGGTTGAGAAGCGTGTGGCACAAATTCGGA
ATCTGATAGAGAATGCCGAGCAAGAATATGAGAAGGAGAAATTGAATGAGAGGATTGCCAAGCTTTCAGG
CGGAGTGGCAATCATTCAGGTTGGAGCCCAAACTGAGACAGAGCTGAAGGAGAAGAAGCTGCGAGTGGAA
GATGCCCTCAATGCCACAAAGGCTGCTGTAGAGGAAGGAATTGTTGTTGGTGGTGGATGCACTCTTTTGA
GACTGGCTGCCAAAGTGGAAGGGATCAAGTCATCCCTGGACAACGACGAGCAAAGGGTTGGTGCGGACAT
CGTGAAGAGAGCTCTTAGCTATCCACTCAAGCTGATAGCCAAGAATGCAGGAGTGAACGGAAGTGTTGTG
GTGGAGAAGGTTTTGTCAAATGACAATCCTAACTTTGGCTACAATGCCGCTACTGACACATACGAAGACC
TGATGGCTAACGGCATTATCGACCCGGCCAAGGTCGTGAGATGCTGTCTGGAACATGCTGCCTCCGTGGC
GAAGACATTCCTGACATCAGACTGTGTTGTGGTGGAGATCAAAGAACCTGAATCAGCTGTACCTGCCGGA
AACCCTATGGATAACTCAGGATACGGATACTGAGGTCGACGTCGACCGGATAACAATTGCCCTCTAGAAA
TAATTTTGTTTAACTTTAAGAAGGAGATATACATATGGCCACAGCTGTTGCTCCTAAGTTCAAGACCTTG
AAGCCTTTGGGCGACCGGCTCCTTGTGAAGATTCAAACTGTAGAAGAGAAGACATCTGGAGGCATTCTGC
TCCCCTCGACTGCCCAGTCGAAACCTCAAGGCGGTGAAGTTGTTGCTGTAGGAGAGGGCAAGACGGTTGG
AGACAAGAAGATTGAGCTTGGTGTGAAGACTGGAGATTCCATTGTGTACTCCAAGTACGCTGGCACCGAG
GTTGAGTTCAACGGTGTTGATCATCTTCTTCTAAAAGAAGATGACATCGTTGGCCTTCTCAGCTCCGAGG
ACATCAAGGATTTGCAGCCCTTGAATGACCGAGTGTTGATCAAGATCGAGGAGCCTGAGGAGAAGTCAGC
AGGAGGAGTCTTGCTCACAGACAGTGCCAAGGAGAAGCCTGTTATTGGAACGGTTGTGGCTGTTGGCCCT
GGGGTTGTCGGCGAAGATGGCACGAGGAAGGCTCTGGAGCTCTCTGCTGGAAACACCGTCTTGTATTCCA
AGTACGCTGGGAACGACTTCAAGAGCAAGGATGGCACGCAGTATGTGGTCATGAGGGCTACAGATGTGCT
TGCCGTCTTGAGCTAATTATGTTATATCTTTGTAATCTGCAACAAGCTGGGTACCGGTACCGAAAGAAGG
CATGACTGGTGGACAGCAAATGGGTCGCGGATCCGGCTGCTAACAAAGCCCGAAAGGAAGCTGAGTTGGC
TGCTGCCACCGCTGAGCAATAACTAGCATAACCCCTTGGGGCCTCTAAACGGGTCTTGAGGGGTTTTTTG
CTGAAAGGAGGAACTATATCCGGATATCCCGCAAGAGGCCCGGCAGTACCGGCATAACCAAGCCTATGCC
TACAGCATCCAGGGTGACGGTGCCGAGGATGACGATGAGCGCATTGTTAGATTTCATACACGGTGCCTGA
CTGCGTTAGCAATTTAACTGTGATAAACTACCGCATTAAAGCTTATCGATGATAAGCTGTCAAACATGAG
AA
Features (pLannotate 1.2.2; 24 found; start..end, strand, type, name):
    104..208     +  promoter       AmpR promoter: bla
    209..1069    +  CDS            AmpR: β-lactamase; bla; confers resistance to ampicillin, carbenicillin, and related antibiotics
   1240..1828    +  rep_origin     ori: high-copy-number ColE1/pMB1/pBR322/pUC origin of replication
   2014..2153    -  misc_feature   bom: basis of mobility region from pBR322
   2255..2446    -  CDS            rop: Rop protein, which maintains plasmids at low copy number; rop
   2463..2843    +  CDS            YPB1_ECOLX: Protein predicted: Swiss-Prot protein existence level 4. From Escherichia coli.
   3085..3709    -  CDS            TcR (fragment): tetracycline efflux protein; tet; confers resistance to tetracycline
   3724..3745    -  protein_bind   CAP binding site: CAP binding activates transcription in the presence of cAMP. E. coli catabolite activator protein
   3758..4840    -  CDS            lacI: lac repressor; lacI; The lac repressor binds to the lac operator to inhibit transcription in E. coli. This inhibition can be relieved by adding lactose or isopropyl-β-D-thiogalactopyranoside (IPTG).
   4841..4918    -  promoter       lacI promoter: lacI
   4926..5205    -  CDS            TcR (fragment): tetracycline efflux protein; tet; confers resistance to tetracycline
   5227..5245    +  promoter       T7 promoter: promoter for bacteriophage T7 RNA polymerase
   5246..5270    +  protein_bind   lac operator: The lac repressor binds to the lac operator to inhibit transcription in E. coli. This inhibition can be relieved by adding lactose or isopropyl-β-D-thiogalactopyranoside (IPTG). lac repressor encoded by lacI
   5293..5315    +  RBS            RBS: efficient ribosome binding site from bacteriophage T7 gene 10 (Olins and Rangwala, 1989)
   5329..6927    +  CDS            RUBA_WHEAT: Experimental evidence at protein level: Swiss-Prot protein existence level 1. This protein binds RuBisCO small and large subunits and is implicated in the assembly of the enzyme oligomer. From Triticum aestivum (Wheat).
   6961..6983    +  RBS            RBS: efficient ribosome binding site from bacteriophage T7 gene 10 (Olins and Rangwala, 1989)
   7000..8640    +  CDS            CPN60B2 (fragment): CPNB2_ARATH - Also known as Cpn60-B(2). Experimental evidence at protein level: Swiss-Prot protein existence level 1. Involved in protein assisted folding. From Arabidopsis thaliana (Mouse-ear cress).
   8685..8707    +  RBS            RBS: efficient ribosome binding site from bacteriophage T7 gene 10 (Olins and Rangwala, 1989)
   8718..9323    +  CDS            CPN20 (fragment): CH20_ARATH - Also known as CHCPN10, CPN21. Experimental evidence at protein level: Swiss-Prot protein existence level 1. Involved in abscisic acid (ABA) signaling, independently of its co-chaperone role. Acts as negative regulator of the CHLH-WRKY40 coupled ABA signaling pathway, downstream of CHLH and upstream of WRKY40. From Arabidopsis thaliana (Mouse-ear cress).
   9380..9405    +  CDS            T7 tag (gene 10 leader) (fragment): leader peptide from bacteriophage T7 gene 10 promotes efficient translation in E. coli
   9416..9465    +  CDS            SET1 (fragment): solubility-enhancement tag derived from T7 phage gene 10B
   9473..9520    +  terminator     T7 terminator: transcription terminator for bacteriophage T7 RNA polymerase
   9543..9647    -  CDS            TcR (fragment): tetracycline efflux protein; tet; confers resistance to tetracycline
   9695..9723    -  promoter       tet promoter: E. coli promoter for tetracycline efflux protein gene
