[The description below was written by a language model from this plasmid's Addgene catalogue record and pLannotate feature annotations shown in this document.]
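Description:
p11_AaC60αβ/C20 is a bacterial expression plasmid of about 9.7 kb built on the pET-11a backbone. It co-produces three chloroplast chaperonin components from the hornwort Anthoceros agrestis in E. coli. It replicates from a ColE1/pBR322-type origin, and the bom and rop elements are retained, rop being associated with reduced copy number. Selection is by ampicillin through the β-lactamase gene. The tetracycline-resistance annotations are only disrupted pBR322 remnants and do not indicate a functional marker. The backbone also carries lacI under its own promoter.

The payload is arranged as a single polycistronic unit. One T7 promoter with an adjacent lac operator is followed by three open reading frames, each preceded by its own T7 gene 10 ribosome binding site, and the unit ends at a T7 terminator. The automated annotation labels these reading frames by their closest wheat and Arabidopsis homologues, but the catalogue entry identifies them, in order, as Cpn60α, Cpn60β and Cpn20. All three are truncated at the N terminus to remove the chloroplast transit peptide, so the mature forms are made in the bacterial cytosol. Short T7 tag and gene 10-derived fragments lie downstream of the last reading frame and appear to be vector remnants rather than fusions to the chaperonins. Expression requires a host that supplies T7 RNA polymerase and is inducible with IPTG through release of the lac repressor.

The genes were synthesised, and their layout mirrors an earlier Arabidopsis chaperonin plasmid. The associated work concerns hornwort Rubisco biogenesis in synthetic biology systems, so the plasmid most likely supplies the chaperonin folding machinery for Rubisco assembly in E. coli.
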