Addgene plasmid #229506: p11_AaC60αβ/C20
Purpose: Expresses Anthoceros agrestis Chaperonin 60α, Chaperonin 60β, Chaperonin 20
Depositing lab: Laura Gunn. Depositing organization: Cornell University. Publication: Unique biogenesis and kinetics of hornwort Rubiscos revealed by synthetic biology systems. Oh ZG, Robison TA, Loh DH, Ang WSL, Ng JZY, Li FW, Gunn LH. Mol Plant. 2024 Dec 2;17(12):1833-1849. doi: 10.1016/j.molp.2024.10.013. Epub 2024 Nov 2. PubMed 39491367.
Backbone
  Vector backbone: pET-11a
  Backbone manufacturer: Novagen
  Backbone size w/o insert (bp): 5677
  Total vector size (bp): 9733
  Vector type: Bacterial Expression
Growth in bacteria
  Bacterial resistance: Ampicillin, 100 μg/mL
  Growth temperature: 37°C
  Growth strain: DH5alpha
  Copy number: Unknown
Gene/Insert 1
  Gene/Insert name: Chaperonin 60α (alt name: Cpn60α)
  Species: Anthoceros agrestis
  Mutation: N terminus chloroplast transit peptide truncation
  Promoter: T7
  Cloning method: Unknown
  Sequencing primers: 5′ Not available
Gene/Insert 2
  Gene/Insert name: Chaperonin 60β (alt name: Cpn60β)
  Species: Anthoceros agrestis
  Mutation: N terminus chloroplast transit peptide truncation
  Promoter: T7
  Cloning method: Unknown
  Sequencing primers: 5′ Not available
Gene/Insert 3
  Gene/Insert name: Chaperonin 20 (alt name: Cpn20)
  Species: Anthoceros agrestis
  Mutation: N terminus chloroplast transit peptide truncation
  Promoter: T7
  Cloning method: Unknown
  Sequencing primers: 5′ Not available
Terms and licenses: Academic/Nonprofit Terms; Industry Terms: Not Available to Industry
Depositor comments: Gene Synthesis from Genscript. Design of the placement of Anthoceros agrestis Chaperonin 60αβ/Chaperonin 20 inserts was mirroring pAtC60αβ/C20 as shown in Aigner et al 2017 (10.1126/science.aap9221).
How to cite: p11_AaC60αβ/C20 was a gift from Laura Gunn (Addgene plasmid # 229506 ; http://n2t.net/addgene:229506 ; RRID:Addgene_229506)
